Addgene plasmid #48138: pSpCas9(BB)-2A-GFP (PX458)
Purpose: Cas9 from S. pyogenes with 2A-EGFP, and cloning backbone for sgRNA
Depositing lab: Feng Zhang. Depositing organization: Broad Institute. Publication: Genome engineering using the CRISPR-Cas9 system. Ran FA, Hsu PD, Wright J, Agarwala V, Scott DA, Zhang F. Nat Protoc. 2013 Nov;8(11):2281-308. doi: 10.1038/nprot.2013.143. Epub 2013 Oct 24. PubMed 24157548.
Backbone
  Vector backbone: PX458
  Total vector size (bp): 9300
  Vector type: Mammalian Expression, CRISPR
Growth in bacteria
  Bacterial resistance: Ampicillin, 100 μg/mL
  Growth temperature: 37°C
  Growth strain: Stbl3
  Copy number: Unknown
Gene/Insert
  Gene/Insert name: hSpCas9 (alt names: SpCas9-2A-GFP; Cas9; PX458)
  Species: Synthetic
  Insert size (bp): 5400
  Promoter: Cbh
  Tag / fusion protein: 3XFLAG (N terminal on insert); GFP (C terminal on insert)
  Cloning method: Restriction Enzyme; 5′ cloning site AgeI (not destroyed); 3′ cloning site EcoRI (not destroyed)
  Sequencing primers: 5′ hU6-F
Terms and licenses: Academic/Nonprofit Terms; Industry Terms: Not Available to Industry
Depositor comments: For more information on Zhang Lab CRISPR Plasmids please refer to: http://www.addgene.org/crispr/zhang/.
How to cite: pSpCas9(BB)-2A-GFP (PX458) was a gift from Feng Zhang (Addgene plasmid # 48138 ; http://n2t.net/addgene:48138 ; RRID:Addgene_48138)
