[The description below was written by a language model from this plasmid's Addgene catalogue record and pLannotate feature annotations shown in this document.]
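Description:
pSpCas9(BB)-2A-GFP (PX458) is an all-in-one mammalian CRISPR expression plasmid of about 9.3 kb that supplies Streptococcus pyogenes Cas9, a fluorescent marker and an empty single-guide RNA cloning cassette from a single vector. It is propagated in E. coli through a high-copy ColE1/pUC-type origin with ampicillin selection (AmpR under its own bla promoter), and it also carries an f1 phage origin. A single AAV2 inverted terminal repeat is annotated downstream of the expression cassette; with only one ITR detected, the record gives no indication that the plasmid is intended for AAV packaging, and it is catalogued simply as a mammalian expression/CRISPR vector.

Two transcription units sit in tandem. A human U6 RNA polymerase III promoter is followed by a short gap and then the S. pyogenes guide RNA scaffold; this gap is the "BB" backbone position where a user-designed targeting sequence is inserted to create a complete sgRNA. Downstream, the Cbh promoter (annotated as its components: CMV enhancer, chicken β-actin promoter and a hybrid intron) drives a synthetic Cas9 coding sequence, which the annotation tool splits into N- and C-terminal portions that are contiguous in one reading frame. According to the catalogue fields Cas9 has an N-terminal 3XFLAG tag, and the feature table shows a C-terminal nucleoplasmin nuclear localization signal. EGFP follows via a 2A self-cleaving peptide, so it is produced as a separate protein from the same transcript, which ends at a bGH polyadenylation signal. The two feature tables describe the same 9,288 nt sequence with different start coordinates.

The plasmid is typically used for transient genome editing in mammalian cells, with GFP fluorescence allowing transfected, Cas9-expressing cells to be identified or sorted.
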