Features (pLannotate 1.2.2; 19 found; start..end, strand, type, name):
    827..874     +  CDS            nucleoplasmin NLS: bipartite nuclear localization signal from nucleoplasmin
    944..1657    +  CDS            EGFP: EGFP is a basic (constitutively fluorescent) green fluorescent protein published in 1996, derived from Aequorea victoria. It is reported to be a rapidly-maturing weak dimer with moderate acid sensitivity.
   1691..1802    +  polyA_signal   bGH poly(A) signal: bovine growth hormone polyadenylation signal
   1907..2047    +  repeat_region  AAV2 ITR: inverted terminal repeat of adeno-associated virus serotype 2 inverted
   2052..2103    -  misc_feature   bom (fragment): basis of mobility region from pBR322
   2122..2577    +  rep_origin     f1 ori (sequence partly withheld): f1 bacteriophage origin of replication; arrow indicates direction of (+) strand synthesis
   2578..2627    -  misc_feature   bom (fragment): basis of mobility region from pBR322
   2729..2764    -  CDS            rop (fragment): Rop protein, which maintains plasmids at low copy number; rop
   2859..2963    +  promoter       AmpR promoter: bla
   2964..3824    +  CDS            AmpR: β-lactamase; bla; confers resistance to ampicillin, carbenicillin, and related antibiotics
   3995..4583    +  rep_origin     ori: high-copy-number ColE1/pMB1/pBR322/pUC origin of replication
   4645..4885    +  promoter       U6 promoter: RNA polymerase III promoter for human U6 snRNA
   4912..4987    +  misc_RNA       gRNA scaffold: guide RNA scaffold for the Streptococcus pyogenes CRISPR/Cas9 system
   4994..5037    +  misc_RNA       gRNA scaffold (fragment): guide RNA scaffold for the Streptococcus pyogenes CRISPR/Cas9 system
   5084..5369    +  enhancer       CMV enhancer: human cytomegalovirus immediate early enhancer; contains an 18-bp deletion relative to the standard CMV enhancer
   5371..5648    +  promoter       chicken β-actin promoter: No description available
   5649..5876    +  intron         hybrid intron: hybrid between chicken β-actin (CBA) and minute virus of mice (MMV) introns (Gray et al., 2011)
   6014..7615    +  CDS            Cas9(N): N-terminal portion of Streptococcus pyogenes Cas9 (Zetsche et al., 2015)
   7616..826     +  CDS            Cas9(C) (across the origin): C-terminal portion of Streptococcus pyogenes Cas9 (Zetsche et al., 2015)
>Addgene plasmid #48138 | pSpCas9(BB)-2A-GFP (PX458) | addgene full sequence | sequence record 418767 | Addgene NGS Result
TATCGTGAAAAAGACCGAGGTGCAGACAGGCGGCTTCAGCAAAGAGTCTATCCTGCCCAAGAGGAACAGC
GATAAGCTGATCGCCAGAAAGAAGGACTGGGACCCTAAGAAGTACGGCGGCTTCGACAGCCCCACCGTGG
CCTATTCTGTGCTGGTGGTGGCCAAAGTGGAAAAGGGCAAGTCCAAGAAACTGAAGAGTGTGAAAGAGCT
GCTGGGGATCACCATCATGGAAAGAAGCAGCTTCGAGAAGAATCCCATCGACTTTCTGGAAGCCAAGGGC
TACAAAGAAGTGAAAAAGGACCTGATCATCAAGCTGCCTAAGTACTCCCTGTTCGAGCTGGAAAACGGCC
GGAAGAGAATGCTGGCCTCTGCCGGCGAACTGCAGAAGGGAAACGAACTGGCCCTGCCCTCCAAATATGT
GAACTTCCTGTACCTGGCCAGCCACTATGAGAAGCTGAAGGGCTCCCCCGAGGATAATGAGCAGAAACAG
CTGTTTGTGGAACAGCACAAGCACTACCTGGACGAGATCATCGAGCAGATCAGCGAGTTCTCCAAGAGAG
TGATCCTGGCCGACGCTAATCTGGACAAAGTGCTGTCCGCCTACAACAAGCACCGGGATAAGCCCATCAG
AGAGCAGGCCGAGAATATCATCCACCTGTTTACCCTGACCAATCTGGGAGCCCCTGCCGCCTTCAAGTAC
TTTGACACCACCATCGACCGGAAGAGGTACACCAGCACCAAAGAGGTGCTGGACGCCACCCTGATCCACC
AGAGCATCACCGGCCTGTACGAGACACGGATCGACCTGTCTCAGCTGGGAGGCGACAAAAGGCCGGCGGC
CACGAAAAAGGCCGGCCAGGCAAAAAAGAAAAAGGAATTCGGCAGTGGAGAGGGCAGAGGAAGTCTGCTA
ACATGCGGTGACGTCGAGGAGAATCCTGGCCCAGTGAGCAAGGGCGAGGAGCTGTTCACCGGGGTGGTGC
CCATCCTGGTCGAGCTGGACGGCGACGTAAACGGCCACAAGTTCAGCGTGTCCGGCGAGGGCGAGGGCGA
TGCCACCTACGGCAAGCTGACCCTGAAGTTCATCTGCACCACCGGCAAGCTGCCCGTGCCCTGGCCCACC
CTCGTGACCACCCTGACCTACGGCGTGCAGTGCTTCAGCCGCTACCCCGACCACATGAAGCAGCACGACT
TCTTCAAGTCCGCCATGCCCGAAGGCTACGTCCAGGAGCGCACCATCTTCTTCAAGGACGACGGCAACTA
CAAGACCCGCGCCGAGGTGAAGTTCGAGGGCGACACCCTGGTGAACCGCATCGAGCTGAAGGGCATCGAC
TTCAAGGAGGACGGCAACATCCTGGGGCACAAGCTGGAGTACAACTACAACAGCCACAACGTCTATATCA
TGGCCGACAAGCAGAAGAACGGCATCAAGGTGAACTTCAAGATCCGCCACAACATCGAGGACGGCAGCGT
GCAGCTCGCCGACCACTACCAGCAGAACACCCCCATCGGCGACGGCCCCGTGCTGCTGCCCGACAACCAC
TACCTGAGCACCCAGTCCGCCCTGAGCAAAGACCCCAACGAGAAGCGCGATCACATGGTCCTGCTGGAGT
TCGTGACCGCCGCCGGGATCACTCTCGGCATGGACGAGCTGTACAAGGAATTCTAACTAGAGCTCGCTGA
TCAGCCTCGACTGTGCCTTCTAGTTGCCAGCCATCTGTTGTTTGCCCCTCCCCCGTGCCTTCCTTGACCC
TGGAAGGTGCCACTCCCACTGTCCTTTCCTAATAAAATGAGGAAATTGCATCGCATTGTCTGAGTAGGTG
TCATTCTATTCTGGGGGGTGGGGTGGGGCAGGACAGCAAGGGGGAGGATTGGGAAGAGAATAGCAGGCAT
GCTGGGGAGCGGCCGCAGGAACCCCTAGTGATGGAGTTGGCCACTCCCTCTCTGCGCGCTCGCTCGCTCA
CTGAGGCCGGGCGACCAAAGGTCGCCCGACGCCCGGGCTTTGCCCGGGCGGCCTCAGTGAGCGAGCGAGC
GCGCAGCTGCCTGCAGGGGCGCCTGATGCGGTATTTTCTCCTTACGCATCTGTGCGGTATTTCACACCGC
ATA
[95 nt withheld, positions 2104-2198]
T
[46 nt withheld, positions 2200-2245]
C
[141 nt withheld, positions 2247-2387]
CCTTTGACGTTGGAGTCCACGTTCTTT
[37 nt withheld, positions 2415-2451]
ACTCTATCTCGGGCTATTCTTTTGATTTATAAGGGATTTTGCCGATTTCGGTCTATTGGTTAAAAAATGA
GCTGATTTAACAAAAATTTAACGCGAATTTTAACAAAATATTAACGTTTACAATTTTATGGTGCACTCTC
AGTACAATCTGCTCTGATGCCGCATAGTTAAGCCAGCCCCGACACCCGCCAACACCCGCTGACGCGCCCT
GACGGGCTTGTCTGCTCCCGGCATCCGCTTACAGACAAGCTGTGACCGTCTCCGGGAGCTGCATGTGTCA
GAGGTTTTCACCGTCATCACCGAAACGCGCGAGACGAAAGGGCCTCGTGATACGCCTATTTTTATAGGTT
AATGTCATGATAATAATGGTTTCTTAGACGTCAGGTGGCACTTTTCGGGGAAATGTGCGCGGAACCCCTA
TTTGTTTATTTTTCTAAATACATTCAAATATGTATCCGCTCATGAGACAATAACCCTGATAAATGCTTCA
ATAATATTGAAAAAGGAAGAGTATGAGTATTCAACATTTCCGTGTCGCCCTTATTCCCTTTTTTGCGGCA
TTTTGCCTTCCTGTTTTTGCTCACCCAGAAACGCTGGTGAAAGTAAAAGATGCTGAAGATCAGTTGGGTG
CACGAGTGGGTTACATCGAACTGGATCTCAACAGCGGTAAGATCCTTGAGAGTTTTCGCCCCGAAGAACG
TTTTCCAATGATGAGCACTTTTAAAGTTCTGCTATGTGGCGCGGTATTATCCCGTATTGACGCCGGGCAA
GAGCAACTCGGTCGCCGCATACACTATTCTCAGAATGACTTGGTTGAGTACTCACCAGTCACAGAAAAGC
ATCTTACGGATGGCATGACAGTAAGAGAATTATGCAGTGCTGCCATAACCATGAGTGATAACACTGCGGC
CAACTTACTTCTGACAACGATCGGAGGACCGAAGGAGCTAACCGCTTTTTTGCACAACATGGGGGATCAT
GTAACTCGCCTTGATCGTTGGGAACCGGAGCTGAATGAAGCCATACCAAACGACGAGCGTGACACCACGA
TGCCTGTAGCAATGGCAACAACGTTGCGCAAACTATTAACTGGCGAACTACTTACTCTAGCTTCCCGGCA
ACAATTAATAGACTGGATGGAGGCGGATAAAGTTGCAGGACCACTTCTGCGCTCGGCCCTTCCGGCTGGC
TGGTTTATTGCTGATAAATCTGGAGCCGGTGAGCGTGGAAGCCGCGGTATCATTGCAGCACTGGGGCCAG
ATGGTAAGCCCTCCCGTATCGTAGTTATCTACACGACGGGGAGTCAGGCAACTATGGATGAACGAAATAG
ACAGATCGCTGAGATAGGTGCCTCACTGATTAAGCATTGGTAACTGTCAGACCAAGTTTACTCATATATA
CTTTAGATTGATTTAAAACTTCATTTTTAATTTAAAAGGATCTAGGTGAAGATCCTTTTTGATAATCTCA
TGACCAAAATCCCTTAACGTGAGTTTTCGTTCCACTGAGCGTCAGACCCCGTAGAAAAGATCAAAGGATC
TTCTTGAGATCCTTTTTTTCTGCGCGTAATCTGCTGCTTGCAAACAAAAAAACCACCGCTACCAGCGGTG
GTTTGTTTGCCGGATCAAGAGCTACCAACTCTTTTTCCGAAGGTAACTGGCTTCAGCAGAGCGCAGATAC
CAAATACTGTTCTTCTAGTGTAGCCGTAGTTAGGCCACCACTTCAAGAACTCTGTAGCACCGCCTACATA
CCTCGCTCTGCTAATCCTGTTACCAGTGGCTGCTGCCAGTGGCGATAAGTCGTGTCTTACCGGGTTGGAC
TCAAGACGATAGTTACCGGATAAGGCGCAGCGGTCGGGCTGAACGGGGGGTTCGTGCACACAGCCCAGCT
TGGAGCGAACGACCTACACCGAACTGAGATACCTACAGCGTGAGCTATGAGAAAGCGCCACGCTTCCCGA
AGGGAGAAAGGCGGACAGGTATCCGGTAAGCGGCAGGGTCGGAACAGGAGAGCGCACGAGGGAGCTTCCA
GGGGGAAACGCCTGGTATCTTTATAGTCCTGTCGGGTTTCGCCACCTCTGACTTGAGCGTCGATTTTTGT
GATGCTCGTCAGGGGGGCGGAGCCTATGGAAAAACGCCAGCAACGCGGCCTTTTTACGGTTCCTGGCCTT
TTGCTGGCCTTTTGCTCACATGTGAGGGCCTATTTCCCATGATTCCTTCATATTTGCATATACGATACAA
GGCTGTTAGAGAGATAATTGGAATTAATTTGACTGTAAACACAAAGATATTAGTACAAAATACGTGACGT
AGAAAGTAATAATTTCTTGGGTAGTTTGCAGTTTTAAAATTATGTTTTAAAATGGACTATCATATGCTTA
CCGTAACTTGAAAGTATTTCGATTTCTTGGCTTTATATATCTTGTGGAAAGGACGAAACACCGGGTCTTC
GAGAAGACCTGTTTTAGAGCTAGAAATAGCAAGTTAAAATAAGGCTAGTCCGTTATCAACTTGAAAAAGT
GGCACCGAGTCGGTGCTTTTTTGTTTTAGAGCTAGAAATAGCAAGTTAAAATAAGGCTAGTCCGTTTTTA
GCGCGTGCGCCAATTCTGCAGACAAATGGCTCTAGAGGTACCCGTTACATAACTTACGGTAAATGGCCCG
CCTGGCTGACCGCCCAACGACCCCCGCCCATTGACGTCAATAGTAACGCCAATAGGGACTTTCCATTGAC
GTCAATGGGTGGAGTATTTACGGTAAACTGCCCACTTGGCAGTACATCAAGTGTATCATATGCCAAGTAC
GCCCCCTATTGACGTCAATGACGGTAAATGGCCCGCCTGGCATTGTGCCCAGTACATGACCTTATGGGAC
TTTCCTACTTGGCAGTACATCTACGTATTAGTCATCGCTATTACCATGGTCGAGGTGAGCCCCACGTTCT
GCTTCACTCTCCCCATCTCCCCCCCCTCCCCACCCCCAATTTTGTATTTATTTATTTTTTAATTATTTTG
TGCAGCGATGGGGGCGGGGGGGGGGGGGGGGCGCGCGCCAGGCGGGGCGGGGCGGGGCGAGGGGCGGGGC
GGGGCGAGGCGGAGAGGTGCGGCGGCAGCCAATCAGAGCGGCGCGCTCCGAAAGTTTCCTTTTATGGCGA
GGCGGCGGCGGCGGCGGCCCTATAAAAAGCGAAGCGCGCGGCGGGCGGGAGTCGCTGCGCGCTGCCTTCG
CCCCGTGCCCCGCTCCGCCGCCGCCTCGCGCCGCCCGCCCCGGCTCTGACTGACCGCGTTACTCCCACAG
GTGAGCGGGCGGGACGGCCCTTCTCCTCCGGGCTGTAATTAGCTGAGCAAGAGGTAAGGGTTTAAGGGAT
GGTTGGTTGGTGGGGTATTAATGTTTAATTACCTGGAGCACCTGCCTGAAATCACTTTTTTTCAGGTTGG
ACCGGTGCCACCATGGACTATAAGGACCACGACGGAGACTACAAGGATCATGATATTGATTACAAAGACG
ATGACGATAAGATGGCCCCAAAGAAGAAGCGGAAGGTCGGTATCCACGGAGTCCCAGCAGCCGACAAGAA
GTACAGCATCGGCCTGGACATCGGCACCAACTCTGTGGGCTGGGCCGTGATCACCGACGAGTACAAGGTG
CCCAGCAAGAAATTCAAGGTGCTGGGCAACACCGACCGGCACAGCATCAAGAAGAACCTGATCGGAGCCC
TGCTGTTCGACAGCGGCGAAACAGCCGAGGCCACCCGGCTGAAGAGAACCGCCAGAAGAAGATACACCAG
ACGGAAGAACCGGATCTGCTATCTGCAAGAGATCTTCAGCAACGAGATGGCCAAGGTGGACGACAGCTTC
TTCCACAGACTGGAAGAGTCCTTCCTGGTGGAAGAGGATAAGAAGCACGAGCGGCACCCCATCTTCGGCA
ACATCGTGGACGAGGTGGCCTACCACGAGAAGTACCCCACCATCTACCACCTGAGAAAGAAACTGGTGGA
CAGCACCGACAAGGCCGACCTGCGGCTGATCTATCTGGCCCTGGCCCACATGATCAAGTTCCGGGGCCAC
TTCCTGATCGAGGGCGACCTGAACCCCGACAACAGCGACGTGGACAAGCTGTTCATCCAGCTGGTGCAGA
CCTACAACCAGCTGTTCGAGGAAAACCCCATCAACGCCAGCGGCGTGGACGCCAAGGCCATCCTGTCTGC
CAGACTGAGCAAGAGCAGACGGCTGGAAAATCTGATCGCCCAGCTGCCCGGCGAGAAGAAGAATGGCCTG
TTCGGAAACCTGATTGCCCTGAGCCTGGGCCTGACCCCCAACTTCAAGAGCAACTTCGACCTGGCCGAGG
ATGCCAAACTGCAGCTGAGCAAGGACACCTACGACGACGACCTGGACAACCTGCTGGCCCAGATCGGCGA
CCAGTACGCCGACCTGTTTCTGGCCGCCAAGAACCTGTCCGACGCCATCCTGCTGAGCGACATCCTGAGA
GTGAACACCGAGATCACCAAGGCCCCCCTGAGCGCCTCTATGATCAAGAGATACGACGAGCACCACCAGG
ACCTGACCCTGCTGAAAGCTCTCGTGCGGCAGCAGCTGCCTGAGAAGTACAAAGAGATTTTCTTCGACCA
GAGCAAGAACGGCTACGCCGGCTACATTGACGGCGGAGCCAGCCAGGAAGAGTTCTACAAGTTCATCAAG
CCCATCCTGGAAAAGATGGACGGCACCGAGGAACTGCTCGTGAAGCTGAACAGAGAGGACCTGCTGCGGA
AGCAGCGGACCTTCGACAACGGCAGCATCCCCCACCAGATCCACCTGGGAGAGCTGCACGCCATTCTGCG
GCGGCAGGAAGATTTTTACCCATTCCTGAAGGACAACCGGGAAAAGATCGAGAAGATCCTGACCTTCCGC
ATCCCCTACTACGTGGGCCCTCTGGCCAGGGGAAACAGCAGATTCGCCTGGATGACCAGAAAGAGCGAGG
AAACCATCACCCCCTGGAACTTCGAGGAAGTGGTGGACAAGGGCGCTTCCGCCCAGAGCTTCATCGAGCG
GATGACCAACTTCGATAAGAACCTGCCCAACGAGAAGGTGCTGCCCAAGCACAGCCTGCTGTACGAGTAC
TTCACCGTGTATAACGAGCTGACCAAAGTGAAATACGTGACCGAGGGAATGAGAAAGCCCGCCTTCCTGA
GCGGCGAGCAGAAAAAGGCCATCGTGGACCTGCTGTTCAAGACCAACCGGAAAGTGACCGTGAAGCAGCT
GAAAGAGGACTACTTCAAGAAAATCGAGTGCTTCGACTCCGTGGAAATCTCCGGCGTGGAAGATCGGTTC
AACGCCTCCCTGGGCACATACCACGATCTGCTGAAAATTATCAAGGACAAGGACTTCCTGGACAATGAGG
AAAACGAGGACATTCTGGAAGATATCGTGCTGACCCTGACACTGTTTGAGGACAGAGAGATGATCGAGGA
ACGGCTGAAAACCTATGCCCACCTGTTCGACGACAAAGTGATGAAGCAGCTGAAGCGGCGGAGATACACC
GGCTGGGGCAGGCTGAGCCGGAAGCTGATCAACGGCATCCGGGACAAGCAGTCCGGCAAGACAATCCTGG
ATTTCCTGAAGTCCGACGGCTTCGCCAACAGAAACTTCATGCAGCTGATCCACGACGACAGCCTGACCTT
TAAAGAGGACATCCAGAAAGCCCAGGTGTCCGGCCAGGGCGATAGCCTGCACGAGCACATTGCCAATCTG
GCCGGCAGCCCCGCCATTAAGAAGGGCATCCTGCAGACAGTGAAGGTGGTGGACGAGCTCGTGAAAGTGA
TGGGCCGGCACAAGCCCGAGAACATCGTGATCGAAATGGCCAGAGAGAACCAGACCACCCAGAAGGGACA
GAAGAACAGCCGCGAGAGAATGAAGCGGATCGAAGAGGGCATCAAAGAGCTGGGCAGCCAGATCCTGAAA
GAACACCCCGTGGAAAACACCCAGCTGCAGAACGAGAAGCTGTACCTGTACTACCTGCAGAATGGGCGGG
ATATGTACGTGGACCAGGAACTGGACATCAACCGGCTGTCCGACTACGATGTGGACCATATCGTGCCTCA
GAGCTTTCTGAAGGACGACTCCATCGACAACAAGGTGCTGACCAGAAGCGACAAGAACCGGGGCAAGAGC
GACAACGTGCCCTCCGAAGAGGTCGTGAAGAAGATGAAGAACTACTGGCGGCAGCTGCTGAACGCCAAGC
TGATTACCCAGAGAAAGTTCGACAATCTGACCAAGGCCGAGAGAGGCGGCCTGAGCGAACTGGATAAGGC
CGGCTTCATCAAGAGACAGCTGGTGGAAACCCGGCAGATCACAAAGCACGTGGCACAGATCCTGGACTCC
CGGATGAACACTAAGTACGACGAGAATGACAAGCTGATCCGGGAAGTGAAAGTGATCACCCTGAAGTCCA
AGCTGGTGTCCGATTTCCGGAAGGATTTCCAGTTTTACAAAGTGCGCGAGATCAACAACTACCACCACGC
CCACGACGCCTACCTGAACGCCGTCGTGGGAACCGCCCTGATCAAAAAGTACCCTAAGCTGGAAAGCGAG
TTCGTGTACGGCGACTACAAGGTGTACGACGTGCGGAAGATGATCGCCAAGAGCGAGCAGGAAATCGGCA
AGGCTACCGCCAAGTACTTCTTCTACAGCAACATCATGAACTTTTTCAAGACCGAGATTACCCTGGCCAA
CGGCGAGATCCGGAAGCGGCCTCTGATCGAGACAAACGGCGAAACCGGGGAGATCGTGTGGGATAAGGGC
CGGGATTTTGCCACCGTGCGGAAAGTGCTGAGCATGCCCCAAGTGAA
