Features (pLannotate 1.2.2; 19 found; start..end, strand, type, name):
      1..241     +  promoter       U6 promoter: RNA polymerase III promoter for human U6 snRNA
    268..343     +  misc_RNA       gRNA scaffold: guide RNA scaffold for the Streptococcus pyogenes CRISPR/Cas9 system
    350..393     +  misc_RNA       gRNA scaffold (fragment): guide RNA scaffold for the Streptococcus pyogenes CRISPR/Cas9 system
    440..725     +  enhancer       CMV enhancer: human cytomegalovirus immediate early enhancer; contains an 18-bp deletion relative to the standard CMV enhancer
    727..1004    +  promoter       chicken β-actin promoter: No description available
   1005..1232    +  intron         hybrid intron: hybrid between chicken β-actin (CBA) and minute virus of mice (MMV) introns (Gray et al., 2011)
   1370..2971    +  CDS            Cas9(N): N-terminal portion of Streptococcus pyogenes Cas9 (Zetsche et al., 2015)
   2972..5470    +  CDS            Cas9(C): C-terminal portion of Streptococcus pyogenes Cas9 (Zetsche et al., 2015)
   5471..5518    +  CDS            nucleoplasmin NLS: bipartite nuclear localization signal from nucleoplasmin
   5588..6301    +  CDS            EGFP: EGFP is a basic (constitutively fluorescent) green fluorescent protein published in 1996, derived from Aequorea victoria. It is reported to be a rapidly-maturing weak dimer with moderate acid sensitivity.
   6335..6446    +  polyA_signal   bGH poly(A) signal: bovine growth hormone polyadenylation signal
   6551..6691    +  repeat_region  AAV2 ITR: inverted terminal repeat of adeno-associated virus serotype 2 inverted
   6696..6747    -  misc_feature   bom (fragment): basis of mobility region from pBR322
   6766..7221    +  rep_origin     f1 ori (sequence partly withheld): f1 bacteriophage origin of replication; arrow indicates direction of (+) strand synthesis
   7222..7271    -  misc_feature   bom (fragment): basis of mobility region from pBR322
   7373..7408    -  CDS            rop (fragment): Rop protein, which maintains plasmids at low copy number; rop
   7503..7607    +  promoter       AmpR promoter: bla
   7608..8468    +  CDS            AmpR: β-lactamase; bla; confers resistance to ampicillin, carbenicillin, and related antibiotics
   8639..9227    +  rep_origin     ori: high-copy-number ColE1/pMB1/pBR322/pUC origin of replication
>Addgene plasmid #48138 | pSpCas9(BB)-2A-GFP (PX458) Sequencing Result | analyzer sequence | sequence record 251928
GAGGGCCTATTTCCCATGATTCCTTCATATTTGCATATACGATACAAGGCTGTTAGAGAGATAATTGGAA
TTAATTTGACTGTAAACACAAAGATATTAGTACAAAATACGTGACGTAGAAAGTAATAATTTCTTGGGTA
GTTTGCAGTTTTAAAATTATGTTTTAAAATGGACTATCATATGCTTACCGTAACTTGAAAGTATTTCGAT
TTCTTGGCTTTATATATCTTGTGGAAAGGACGAAACACCGGGTCTTCGAGAAGACCTGTTTTAGAGCTAG
AAATAGCAAGTTAAAATAAGGCTAGTCCGTTATCAACTTGAAAAAGTGGCACCGAGTCGGTGCTTTTTTG
TTTTAGAGCTAGAAATAGCAAGTTAAAATAAGGCTAGTCCGTTTTTAGCGCGTGCGCCAATTCTGCAGAC
AAATGGCTCTAGAGGTACCCGTTACATAACTTACGGTAAATGGCCCGCCTGGCTGACCGCCCAACGACCC
CCGCCCATTGACGTCAATAGTAACGCCAATAGGGACTTTCCATTGACGTCAATGGGTGGAGTATTTACGG
TAAACTGCCCACTTGGCAGTACATCAAGTGTATCATATGCCAAGTACGCCCCCTATTGACGTCAATGACG
GTAAATGGCCCGCCTGGCATTGTGCCCAGTACATGACCTTATGGGACTTTCCTACTTGGCAGTACATCTA
CGTATTAGTCATCGCTATTACCATGGTCGAGGTGAGCCCCACGTTCTGCTTCACTCTCCCCATCTCCCCC
CCCTCCCCACCCCCAATTTTGTATTTATTTATTTTTTAATTATTTTGTGCAGCGATGGGGGCGGGGGGGG
GGGGGGGGCGCGCGCCGGGGGGGGGGGGGGGGGGGGGGGGGGGGGGGGGGGCGAGGCGGAGAGGTGCGGC
GGCAGCCAATCAGAGCGGCGCGCTCCGAAAGTTTCCTTTTATGGCGAGGCGGCGGCGGCGGCGGCCCTAT
AAAAAGCGAAGCGCGCGGCGGGCGGGAGTCGCTGCGCGCTGCCTTCGCCCCGTGCCCCGCTCCGCCGCCG
CCTCGCGCCGCCCGCCCCGGCTCTGACTGACCGCGTTACTCCCACAGGTGAGCGGGCGGGACGGCCCTTC
TCCTCCGGGCTGTAATTAGCTGAGCAAGAGGTAAGGGTTTAAGGGATGGTTGGTTGGTGGGGTATTAATG
TTTAATTACCTGGAGCACCTGCCTGAAATCACTTTTTTTCAGGTTGGACCGGTGCCACCATGGACTATAA
GGACCACGACGGAGACTACAAGGATCATGATATTGATTACAAAGACGATGACGATAAGATGGCCCCAAAG
AAGAAGCGGAAGGTCGGTATCCACGGAGTCCCAGCAGCCGACAAGAAGTACAGCATCGGCCTGGACATCG
GCACCAACTCTGTGGGCTGGGCCGTGATCACCGACGAGTACAAGGTGCCCAGCAAGAAATTCAAGGTGCT
GGGCAACACCGACCGGCACAGCATCAAGAAGAACCTGATCGGAGCCCTGCTGTTCGACAGCGGCGAAACA
GCCGAGGCCACCCGGCTGAAGAGAACCGCCAGAAGAAGATACACCAGACGGAAGAACCGGATCTGCTATC
TGCAAGAGATCTTCAGCAACGAGATGGCCAAGGTGGACGACAGCTTCTTCCACAGACTGGAAGAGTCCTT
CCTGGTGGAAGAGGATAAGAAGCACGAGCGGCACCCCATCTTCGGCAACATCGTGGACGAGGTGGCCTAC
CACGAGAAGTACCCCACCATCTACCACCTGAGAAAGAAACTGGTGGACAGCACCGACAAGGCCGACCTGC
GGCTGATCTATCTGGCCCTGGCCCACATGATCAAGTTCCGGGGCCACTTCCTGATCGAGGGCGACCTGAA
CCCCGACAACAGCGACGTGGACAAGCTGTTCATCCAGCTGGTGCAGACCTACAACCAGCTGTTCGAGGAA
AACCCCATCAACGCCAGCGGCGTGGACGCCAAGGCCATCCTGTCTGCCAGACTGAGCAAGAGCAGACGGC
TGGAAAATCTGATCGCCCAGCTGCCCGGCGAGAAGAAGAATGGCCTGTTCGGAAACCTGATTGCCCTGAG
CCTGGGCCTGACCCCCAACTTCAAGAGCAACTTCGACCTGGCCGAGGATGCCAAACTGCAGCTGAGCAAG
GACACCTACGACGACGACCTGGACAACCTGCTGGCCCAGATCGGCGACCAGTACGCCGACCTGTTTCTGG
CCGCCAAGAACCTGTCCGACGCCATCCTGCTGAGCGACATCCTGAGAGTGAACACCGAGATCACCAAGGC
CCCCCTGAGCGCCTCTATGATCAAGAGATACGACGAGCACCACCAGGACCTGACCCTGCTGAAAGCTCTC
GTGCGGCAGCAGCTGCCTGAGAAGTACAAAGAGATTTTCTTCGACCAGAGCAAGAACGGCTACGCCGGCT
ACATTGACGGCGGAGCCAGCCAGGAAGAGTTCTACAAGTTCATCAAGCCCATCCTGGAAAAGATGGACGG
CACCGAGGAACTGCTCGTGAAGCTGAACAGAGAGGACCTGCTGCGGAAGCAGCGGACCTTCGACAACGGC
AGCATCCCCCACCAGATCCACCTGGGAGAGCTGCACGCCATTCTGCGGCGGCAGGAAGATTTTTACCCAT
TCCTGAAGGACAACCGGGAAAAGATCGAGAAGATCCTGACCTTCCGCATCCCCTACTACGTGGGCCCTCT
GGCCAGGGGAAACAGCAGATTCGCCTGGATGACCAGAAAGAGCGAGGAAACCATCACCCCCTGGAACTTC
GAGGAAGTGGTGGACAAGGGCGCTTCCGCCCAGAGCTTCATCGAGCGGATGACCAACTTCGATAAGAACC
TGCCCAACGAGAAGGTGCTGCCCAAGCACAGCCTGCTGTACGAGTACTTCACCGTGTATAACGAGCTGAC
CAAAGTGAAATACGTGACCGAGGGAATGAGAAAGCCCGCCTTCCTGAGCGGCGAGCAGAAAAAGGCCATC
GTGGACCTGCTGTTCAAGACCAACCGGAAAGTGACCGTGAAGCAGCTGAAAGAGGACTACTTCAAGAAAA
TCGAGTGCTTCGACTCCGTGGAAATCTCCGGCGTGGAAGATCGGTTCAACGCCTCCCTGGGCACATACCA
CGATCTGCTGAAAATTATCAAGGACAAGGACTTCCTGGACAATGAGGAAAACGAGGACATTCTGGAAGAT
ATCGTGCTGACCCTGACACTGTTTGAGGACAGAGAGATGATCGAGGAACGGCTGAAAACCTATGCCCACC
TGTTCGACGACAAAGTGATGAAGCAGCTGAAGCGGCGGAGATACACCGGCTGGGGCAGGCTGAGCCGGAA
GCTGATCAACGGCATCCGGGACAAGCAGTCCGGCAAGACAATCCTGGATTTCCTGAAGTCCGACGGCTTC
GCCAACAGAAACTTCATGCAGCTGATCCACGACGACAGCCTGACCTTTAAAGAGGACATCCAGAAAGCCC
AGGTGTCCGGCCAGGGCGATAGCCTGCACGAGCACATTGCCAATCTGGCCGGCAGCCCCGCCATTAAGAA
GGGCATCCTGCAGACAGTGAAGGTGGTGGACGAGCTCGTGAAAGTGATGGGCCGGCACAAGCCCGAGAAC
ATCGTGATCGAAATGGCCAGAGAGAACCAGACCACCCAGAAGGGACAGAAGAACAGCCGCGAGAGAATGA
AGCGGATCGAAGAGGGCATCAAAGAGCTGGGCAGCCAGATCCTGAAAGAACACCCCGTGGAAAACACCCA
GCTGCAGAACGAGAAGCTGTACCTGTACTACCTGCAGAATGGGCGGGATATGTACGTGGACCAGGAACTG
GACATCAACCGGCTGTCCGACTACGATGTGGACCATATCGTGCCTCAGAGCTTTCTGAAGGACGACTCCA
TCGACAACAAGGTGCTGACCAGAAGCGACAAGAACCGGGGCAAGAGCGACAACGTGCCCTCCGAAGAGGT
CGTGAAGAAGATGAAGAACTACTGGCGGCAGCTGCTGAACGCCAAGCTGATTACCCAGAGAAAGTTCGAC
AATCTGACCAAGGCCGAGAGAGGCGGCCTGAGCGAACTGGATAAGGCCGGCTTCATCAAGAGACAGCTGG
TGGAAACCCGGCAGATCACAAAGCACGTGGCACAGATCCTGGACTCCCGGATGAACACTAAGTACGACGA
GAATGACAAGCTGATCCGGGAAGTGAAAGTGATCACCCTGAAGTCCAAGCTGGTGTCCGATTTCCGGAAG
GATTTCCAGTTTTACAAAGTGCGCGAGATCAACAACTACCACCACGCCCACGACGCCTACCTGAACGCCG
TCGTGGGAACCGCCCTGATCAAAAAGTACCCTAAGCTGGAAAGCGAGTTCGTGTACGGCGACTACAAGGT
GTACGACGTGCGGAAGATGATCGCCAAGAGCGAGCAGGAAATCGGCAAGGCTACCGCCAAGTACTTCTTC
TACAGCAACATCATGAACTTTTTCAAGACCGAGATTACCCTGGCCAACGGCGAGATCCGGAAGCGGCCTC
TGATCGAGACAAACGGCGAAACCGGGGAGATCGTGTGGGATAAGGGCCGGGATTTTGCCACCGTGCGGAA
AGTGCTGAGCATGCCCCAAGTGAATATCGTGAAAAAGACCGAGGTGCAGACAGGCGGCTTCAGCAAAGAG
TCTATCCTGCCCAAGAGGAACAGCGATAAGCTGATCGCCAGAAAGAAGGACTGGGACCCTAAGAAGTACG
GCGGCTTCGACAGCCCCACCGTGGCCTATTCTGTGCTGGTGGTGGCCAAAGTGGAAAAGGGCAAGTCCAA
GAAACTGAAGAGTGTGAAAGAGCTGCTGGGGATCACCATCATGGAAAGAAGCAGCTTCGAGAAGAATCCC
ATCGACTTTCTGGAAGCCAAGGGCTACAAAGAAGTGAAAAAGGACCTGATCATCAAGCTGCCTAAGTACT
CCCTGTTCGAGCTGGAAAACGGCCGGAAGAGAATGCTGGCCTCTGCCGGCGAACTGCAGAAGGGAAACGA
ACTGGCCCTGCCCTCCAAATATGTGAACTTCCTGTACCTGGCCAGCCACTATGAGAAGCTGAAGGGCTCC
CCCGAGGATAATGAGCAGAAACAGCTGTTTGTGGAACAGCACAAGCACTACCTGGACGAGATCATCGAGC
AGATCAGCGAGTTCTCCAAGAGAGTGATCCTGGCCGACGCTAATCTGGACAAAGTGCTGTCCGCCTACAA
CAAGCACCGGGATAAGCCCATCAGAGAGCAGGCCGAGAATATCATCCACCTGTTTACCCTGACCAATCTG
GGAGCCCCTGCCGCCTTCAAGTACTTTGACACCACCATCGACCGGAAGAGGTACACCAGCACCAAAGAGG
TGCTGGACGCCACCCTGATCCACCAGAGCATCACCGGCCTGTACGAGACACGGATCGACCTGTCTCAGCT
GGGAGGCGACAAAAGGCCGGCGGCCACGAAAAAGGCCGGCCAGGCAAAAAAGAAAAAGGAATTCGGCAGT
GGAGAGGGCAGAGGAAGTCTGCTAACATGCGGTGACGTCGAGGAGAATCCTGGCCCAGTGAGCAAGGGCG
AGGAGCTGTTCACCGGGGTGGTGCCCATCCTGGTCGAGCTGGACGGCGACGTAAACGGCCACAAGTTCAG
CGTGTCCGGCGAGGGCGAGGGCGATGCCACCTACGGCAAGCTGACCCTGAAGTTCATCTGCACCACCGGC
AAGCTGCCCGTGCCCTGGCCCACCCTCGTGACCACCCTGACCTACGGCGTGCAGTGCTTCAGCCGCTACC
CCGACCACATGAAGCAGCACGACTTCTTCAAGTCCGCCATGCCCGAAGGCTACGTCCAGGAGCGCACCAT
CTTCTTCAAGGACGACGGCAACTACAAGACCCGCGCCGAGGTGAAGTTCGAGGGCGACACCCTGGTGAAC
CGCATCGAGCTGAAGGGCATCGACTTCAAGGAGGACGGCAACATCCTGGGGCACAAGCTGGAGTACAACT
ACAACAGCCACAACGTCTATATCATGGCCGACAAGCAGAAGAACGGCATCAAGGTGAACTTCAAGATCCG
CCACAACATCGAGGACGGCAGCGTGCAGCTCGCCGACCACTACCAGCAGAACACCCCCATCGGCGACGGC
CCCGTGCTGCTGCCCGACAACCACTACCTGAGCACCCAGTCCGCCCTGAGCAAAGACCCCAACGAGAAGC
GCGATCACATGGTCCTGCTGGAGTTCGTGACCGCCGCCGGGATCACTCTCGGCATGGACGAGCTGTACAA
GGAATTCTAACTAGAGCTCGCTGATCAGCCTCGACTGTGCCTTCTAGTTGCCAGCCATCTGTTGTTTGCC
CCTCCCCCGTGCCTTCCTTGACCCTGGAAGGTGCCACTCCCACTGTCCTTTCCTAATAAAATGAGGAAAT
TGCATCGCATTGTCTGAGTAGGTGTCATTCTATTCTGGGGGGTGGGGTGGGGCAGGACAGCAAGGGGGAG
GATTGGGAAGAGAATAGCAGGCATGCTGGGGAGCGGCCGCAGGAACCCCTAGTGATGGAGTTGGCCACTC
CCTCTCTGCGCGCTCGCTCGCTCACTGAGGCCGGGCGACCAAAGGTCGCCCGACGCCCGGGCTTTGCCCG
GGCGGCCTCAGTGAGCGAGCGAGCGCGCAGCTGCCTGCAGGGGCGCCTGATGCGGTATTTTCTCCTTACG
CATCTGTGCGGTATTTCACACCGCATA
[95 nt withheld, positions 6748-6842]
T
[46 nt withheld, positions 6844-6889]
C
[141 nt withheld, positions 6891-7031]
CCTTTGACGTTGGAGTCCACGTTCTTT
[37 nt withheld, positions 7059-7095]
ACTCTATCTCGGGCTATTCTTTTGATTTATAAGGGATTTTGCCGATTTCGGTCTATTGGTTAAAAAATGA
GCTGATTTAACAAAAATTTAACGCGAATTTTAACAAAATATTAACGTTTACAATTTTATGGTGCACTCTC
AGTACAATCTGCTCTGATGCCGCATAGTTAAGCCAGCCCCGACACCCGCCAACACCCGCTGACGCGCCCT
GACGGGCTTGTCTGCTCCCGGCATCCGCTTACAGACAAGCTGTGACCGTCTCCGGGAGCTGCATGTGTCA
GAGGTTTTCACCGTCATCACCGAAACGCGCGAGACGAAAGGGCCTCGTGATACGCCTATTTTTATAGGTT
AATGTCATGATAATAATGGTTTCTTAGACGTCAGGTGGCACTTTTCGGGGAAATGTGCGCGGAACCCCTA
TTTGTTTATTTTTCTAAATACATTCAAATATGTATCCGCTCATGAGACAATAACCCTGATAAATGCTTCA
ATAATATTGAAAAAGGAAGAGTATGAGTATTCAACATTTCCGTGTCGCCCTTATTCCCTTTTTTGCGGCA
TTTTGCCTTCCTGTTTTTGCTCACCCAGAAACGCTGGTGAAAGTAAAAGATGCTGAAGATCAGTTGGGTG
CACGAGTGGGTTACATCGAACTGGATCTCAACAGCGGTAAGATCCTTGAGAGTTTTCGCCCCGAAGAACG
TTTTCCAATGATGAGCACTTTTAAAGTTCTGCTATGTGGCGCGGTATTATCCCGTATTGACGCCGGGCAA
GAGCAACTCGGTCGCCGCATACACTATTCTCAGAATGACTTGGTTGAGTACTCACCAGTCACAGAAAAGC
ATCTTACGGATGGCATGACAGTAAGAGAATTATGCAGTGCTGCCATAACCATGAGTGATAACACTGCGGC
CAACTTACTTCTGACAACGATCGGAGGACCGAAGGAGCTAACCGCTTTTTTGCACAACATGGGGGATCAT
GTAACTCGCCTTGATCGTTGGGAACCGGAGCTGAATGAAGCCATACCAAACGACGAGCGTGACACCACGA
TGCCTGTAGCAATGGCAACAACGTTGCGCAAACTATTAACTGGCGAACTACTTACTCTAGCTTCCCGGCA
ACAATTAATAGACTGGATGGAGGCGGATAAAGTTGCAGGACCACTTCTGCGCTCGGCCCTTCCGGCTGGC
TGGTTTATTGCTGATAAATCTGGAGCCGGTGAGCGTGGAAGCCGCGGTATCATTGCAGCACTGGGGCCAG
ATGGTAAGCCCTCCCGTATCGTAGTTATCTACACGACGGGGAGTCAGGCAACTATGGATGAACGAAATAG
ACAGATCGCTGAGATAGGTGCCTCACTGATTAAGCATTGGTAACTGTCAGACCAAGTTTACTCATATATA
CTTTAGATTGATTTAAAACTTCATTTTTAATTTAAAAGGATCTAGGTGAAGATCCTTTTTGATAATCTCA
TGACCAAAATCCCTTAACGTGAGTTTTCGTTCCACTGAGCGTCAGACCCCGTAGAAAAGATCAAAGGATC
TTCTTGAGATCCTTTTTTTCTGCGCGTAATCTGCTGCTTGCAAACAAAAAAACCACCGCTACCAGCGGTG
GTTTGTTTGCCGGATCAAGAGCTACCAACTCTTTTTCCGAAGGTAACTGGCTTCAGCAGAGCGCAGATAC
CAAATACTGTTCTTCTAGTGTAGCCGTAGTTAGGCCACCACTTCAAGAACTCTGTAGCACCGCCTACATA
CCTCGCTCTGCTAATCCTGTTACCAGTGGCTGCTGCCAGTGGCGATAAGTCGTGTCTTACCGGGTTGGAC
TCAAGACGATAGTTACCGGATAAGGCGCAGCGGTCGGGCTGAACGGGGGGTTCGTGCACACAGCCCAGCT
TGGAGCGAACGACCTACACCGAACTGAGATACCTACAGCGTGAGCTATGAGAAAGCGCCACGCTTCCCGA
AGGGAGAAAGGCGGACAGGTATCCGGTAAGCGGCAGGGTCGGAACAGGAGAGCGCACGAGGGAGCTTCCA
GGGGGAAACGCCTGGTATCTTTATAGTCCTGTCGGGTTTCGCCACCTCTGACTTGAGCGTCGATTTTTGT
GATGCTCGTCAGGGGGGCGGAGCCTATGGAAAAACGCCAGCAACGCGGCCTTTTTACGGTTCCTGGCCTT
TTGCTGGCCTTTTGCTCACATGT
