Features (pLannotate 1.2.2; 18 found; start..end, strand, type, name):
      1..241     +  promoter       U6 promoter: RNA polymerase III promoter for human U6 snRNA
    268..343     +  misc_RNA       gRNA scaffold: guide RNA scaffold for the Streptococcus pyogenes CRISPR/Cas9 system
    350..393     +  misc_RNA       gRNA scaffold (fragment): guide RNA scaffold for the Streptococcus pyogenes CRISPR/Cas9 system
    440..725     +  enhancer       CMV enhancer: human cytomegalovirus immediate early enhancer; contains an 18-bp deletion relative to the standard CMV enhancer
   1005..1232    +  intron         hybrid intron: hybrid between chicken β-actin (CBA) and minute virus of mice (MMV) introns (Gray et al., 2011)
   1370..2971    +  CDS            Cas9(N): N-terminal portion of Streptococcus pyogenes Cas9 (Zetsche et al., 2015)
   2972..5470    +  CDS            Cas9(C): C-terminal portion of Streptococcus pyogenes Cas9 (Zetsche et al., 2015)
   5471..5518    +  CDS            nucleoplasmin NLS: bipartite nuclear localization signal from nucleoplasmin
   5588..6301    +  CDS            EGFP: EGFP is a basic (constitutively fluorescent) green fluorescent protein published in 1996, derived from Aequorea victoria. It is reported to be a rapidly-maturing weak dimer with moderate acid sensitivity.
   6335..6446    +  polyA_signal   bGH poly(A) signal: bovine growth hormone polyadenylation signal
   6551..6691    +  repeat_region  AAV2 ITR: inverted terminal repeat of adeno-associated virus serotype 2 inverted
   6696..6747    -  misc_feature   bom (fragment): basis of mobility region from pBR322
   6766..7221    +  rep_origin     f1 ori (sequence partly withheld): f1 bacteriophage origin of replication; arrow indicates direction of (+) strand synthesis
   7222..7271    -  misc_feature   bom (fragment): basis of mobility region from pBR322
   7373..7408    -  CDS            rop (fragment): Rop protein, which maintains plasmids at low copy number; rop
   7503..7607    +  promoter       AmpR promoter: bla
   7608..8468    +  CDS            AmpR: β-lactamase; bla; confers resistance to ampicillin, carbenicillin, and related antibiotics
   8639..9227    +  rep_origin     ori: high-copy-number ColE1/pMB1/pBR322/pUC origin of replication
>Addgene plasmid #48138 | pSpCas9(BB)-2A-GFP (PX458) Sequencing Result | analyzer sequence | sequence record 385559
GAGGGCCTATTTCCCATGATTCCTTCATATTTGCATATACGATACAAGGCTGTTAGAGAGATAATTGGAA
TTAATTTGACTGTAAACACAAAGATATTAGTACAAAATACGTGACGTAGAAAGTAATAATTTCTTGGGTA
GTTTGCAGTTTTAAAATTATGTTTTAAAATGGACTATCATATGCTTACCGTAACTTGAAAGTATTTCGAT
TTCTTGGCTTTATATATCTTGTGGAAAGGACGAAACACCGGGTCTTCGAGAAGACCTGTTTTAGAGCTAG
AAATAGCAAGTTAAAATAAGGCTAGTCCGTTATCAACTTGAAAAAGTGGCACCGAGTCGGTGCTTTTTTG
TTTTAGAGCTAGAAATAGCAAGTTAAAATAAGGCTAGTCCGTTTTTAGCGCGTGCGCCAATTCTGCAGAC
AAATGGCTCTAGAGGTACCCGTTACATAACTTACGGTAAATGGCCCGCCTGGCTGACCGCCCAACGACCC
CCGCCCATTGACGTCAATAGTAACGCCAATAGGGACTTTCCATTGACGTCAATGGGTGGAGTATTTACGG
TAAACTGCCCACTTGGCAGTACATCAAGTGTATCATATGCCAAGTACGCCCCCTATTGACGTCAATGACG
GTAAATGGCCCGCCTGGCATTGTGCCCAGTACATGACCTTATGGGACTTTCCTACTTGGCAGTACATCTA
CGTATTAGTCATCGCTATTACCATGGTCGAGGTGAGCCCCACGTTCTGCTTCACTCTCCCCATCTCCCCC
CCCTCCCCACCCCCAATTTTGTATTTATTTATTTTTTAATTATTTTGTGCAGCGATGGGGGCGGGGGGGG
GGGGGGGGSGSGCSCSRGGSGGGGSGGGGSGGGGSGRGGGGSGGGGSGGGGSGRGGSGGRGRGGKGSGGC
GGCAGCCAATCAGAGCGGCGCGCTCCGAAAGTTTCCTTTTATGGCGAGGCGGCGGCGGCGGCGGCCCTAT
AAAAAGCGAAGCGCGCGGCGGGCGGGAGTCGCTGCGCGCTGCCTTCGCCCCGTGCCCCGCTCCGCCGCCG
CCTCGCGCCGCCCGCCCCGGCTCTGACTGACCGCGTTACTCCCACAGGTGAGCGGGCGGGACGGCCCTTC
TCCTCCGGGCTGTAATTAGCTGAGCAAGAGGTAAGGGTTTAAGGGATGGTTGGTTGGTGGGGTATTAATG
TTTAATTACCTGGAGCACCTGCCTGAAATCACTTTTTTTCAGGTTGGACCGGTGCCACCATGGACTATAA
GGACCACGACGGAGACTACAAGGATCATGATATTGATTACAAAGACGATGACGATAAGATGGCCCCAAAG
AAGAAGCGGAAGGTCGGTATCCACGGAGTCCCAGCAGCCGACAAGAAGTACAGCATCGGCCTGGACATCG
GCACCAACTCTGTGGGCTGGGCCGTGATCACCGACGAGTACAAGGTGCCCAGCAAGAAATTCAAGGTGCT
GGGCAACACCGACCGGCACAGCATCAAGAAGAACCTGATCGGAGCCCTGCTGTTCGACAGCGGCGAAACA
GCCGAGGCCACCCGGCTGAAGAGAACCGCCAGAAGAAGATACACCAGACGGAAGAACCGGATCTGCTATC
TGCAAGAGATCTTCAGCAACGAGATGGCCAAGGTGGACGACAGCTTCTTCCACAGACTGGAAGAGTCCTT
CCTGGTGGAAGAGGATAAGAAGCACGAGCGGCACCCCATCTTCGGCAACATCGTGGACGAGGTGGCCTAC
CACGAGAAGTACCCCACCATCTACCACCTGAGAAAGAAACTGGTGGACAGCACCGACAAGGCCGACCTGC
GGCTGATCTATCTGGCCCTGGCCCACATGATCAAGTTCCGGGGCCACTTCCTGATCGAGGGCGACCTGAA
CCCCGACAACAGCGACGTGGACAAGCTGTTCATCCAGCTGGTGCAGACCTACAACCAGCTGTTCGAGGAA
AACCCCATCAACGCCAGCGGCGTGGACGCCAAGGCCATCCTGTCTGCCAGACTGAGCAAGAGCAGACGGC
TGGAAAATCTGATCGCCCAGCTGCCCGGCGAGAAGAAGAATGGCCTGTTCGGAAACCTGATTGCCCTGAG
CCTGGGCCTGACCCCCAACTTCAAGAGCAACTTCGACCTGGCCGAGGATGCCAAACTGCAGCTGAGCAAG
GACACCTACGACGACGACCTGGACAACCTGCTGGCCCAGATCGGCGACCAGTACGCCGACCTGTTTCTGG
CCGCCAAGAACCTGTCCGACGCCATCCTGCTGAGCGACATCCTGAGAGTGAACACCGAGATCACCAAGGC
CCCCCTGAGCGCCTCTATGATCAAGAGATACGACGAGCACCACCAGGACCTGACCCTGCTGAAAGCTCTC
GTGCGGCAGCAGCTGCCTGAGAAGTACAAAGAGATTTTCTTCGACCAGAGCAAGAACGGCTACGCCGGCT
ACATTGACGGCGGAGCCAGCCAGGAAGAGTTCTACAAGTTCATCAAGCCCATCCTGGAAAAGATGGACGG
CACCGAGGAACTGCTCGTGAAGCTGAACAGAGAGGACCTGCTGCGGAAGCAGCGGACCTTCGACAACGGC
AGCATCCCCCACCAGATCCACCTGGGAGAGCTGCACGCCATTCTGCGGCGGCAGGAAGATTTTTACCCAT
TCCTGAAGGACAACCGGGAAAAGATCGAGAAGATCCTGACCTTCCGCATCCCCTACTACGTGGGCCCTCT
GGCCAGGGGAAACAGCAGATTCGCCTGGATGACCAGAAAGAGCGAGGAAACCATCACCCCCTGGAACTTC
GAGGAAGTGGTGGACAAGGGCGCTTCCGCCCAGAGCTTCATCGAGCGGATGACCAACTTCGATAAGAACC
TGCCCAACGAGAAGGTGCTGCCCAAGCACAGCCTGCTGTACGAGTACTTCACCGTGTATAACGAGCTGAC
CAAAGTGAAATACGTGACCGAGGGAATGAGAAAGCCCGCCTTCCTGAGCGGCGAGCAGAAAAAGGCCATC
GTGGACCTGCTGTTCAAGACCAACCGGAAAGTGACCGTGAAGCAGCTGAAAGAGGACTACTTCAAGAAAA
TCGAGTGCTTCGACTCCGTGGAAATCTCCGGCGTGGAAGATCGGTTCAACGCCTCCCTGGGCACATACCA
CGATCTGCTGAAAATTATCAAGGACAAGGACTTCCTGGACAATGAGGAAAACGAGGACATTCTGGAAGAT
ATCGTGCTGACCCTGACACTGTTTGAGGACAGAGAGATGATCGAGGAACGGCTGAAAACCTATGCCCACC
TGTTCGACGACAAAGTGATGAAGCAGCTGAAGCGGCGGAGATACACCGGCTGGGGCAGGCTGAGCCGGAA
GCTGATCAACGGCATCCGGGACAAGCAGTCCGGCAAGACAATCCTGGATTTCCTGAAGTCCGACGGCTTC
GCCAACAGAAACTTCATGCAGCTGATCCACGACGACAGCCTGACCTTTAAAGAGGACATCCAGAAAGCCC
AGGTGTCCGGCCAGGGCGATAGCCTGCACGAGCACATTGCCAATCTGGCCGGCAGCCCCGCCATTAAGAA
GGGCATCCTGCAGACAGTGAAGGTGGTGGACGAGCTCGTGAAAGTGATGGGCCGGCACAAGCCCGAGAAC
ATCGTGATCGAAATGGCCAGAGAGAACCAGACCACCCAGAAGGGACAGAAGAACAGCCGCGAGAGAATGA
AGCGGATCGAAGAGGGCATCAAAGAGCTGGGCAGCCAGATCCTGAAAGAACACCCCGTGGAAAACACCCA
GCTGCAGAACGAGAAGCTGTACCTGTACTACCTGCAGAATGGGCGGGATATGTACGTGGACCAGGAACTG
GACATCAACCGGCTGTCCGACTACGATGTGGACCATATCGTGCCTCAGAGCTTTCTGAAGGACGACTCCA
TCGACAACAAGGTGCTGACCAGAAGCGACAAGAACCGGGGCAAGAGCGACAACGTGCCCTCCGAAGAGGT
CGTGAAGAAGATGAAGAACTACTGGCGGCAGCTGCTGAACGCCAAGCTGATTACCCAGAGAAAGTTCGAC
AATCTGACCAAGGCCGAGAGAGGCGGCCTGAGCGAACTGGATAAGGCCGGCTTCATCAAGAGACAGCTGG
TGGAAACCCGGCAGATCACAAAGCACGTGGCACAGATCCTGGACTCCCGGATGAACACTAAGTACGACGA
GAATGACAAGCTGATCCGGGAAGTGAAAGTGATCACCCTGAAGTCCAAGCTGGTGTCCGATTTCCGGAAG
GATTTCCAGTTTTACAAAGTGCGCGAGATCAACAACTACCACCACGCCCACGACGCCTACCTGAACGCCG
TCGTGGGAACCGCCCTGATCAAAAAGTACCCTAAGCTGGAAAGCGAGTTCGTGTACGGCGACTACAAGGT
GTACGACGTGCGGAAGATGATCGCCAAGAGCGAGCAGGAAATCGGCAAGGCTACCGCCAAGTACTTCTTC
TACAGCAACATCATGAACTTTTTCAAGACCGAGATTACCCTGGCCAACGGCGAGATCCGGAAGCGGCCTC
TGATCGAGACAAACGGCGAAACCGGGGAGATCGTGTGGGATAAGGGCCGGGATTTTGCCACCGTGCGGAA
AGTGCTGAGCATGCCCCAAGTGAATATCGTGAAAAAGACCGAGGTGCAGACAGGCGGCTTCAGCAAAGAG
TCTATCCTGCCCAAGAGGAACAGCGATAAGCTGATCGCCAGAAAGAAGGACTGGGACCCTAAGAAGTACG
GCGGCTTCGACAGCCCCACCGTGGCCTATTCTGTGCTGGTGGTGGCCAAAGTGGAAAAGGGCAAGTCCAA
GAAACTGAAGAGTGTGAAAGAGCTGCTGGGGATCACCATCATGGAAAGAAGCAGCTTCGAGAAGAATCCC
ATCGACTTTCTGGAAGCCAAGGGCTACAAAGAAGTGAAAAAGGACCTGATCATCAAGCTGCCTAAGTACT
CCCTGTTCGAGCTGGAAAACGGCCGGAAGAGAATGCTGGCCTCTGCCGGCGAACTGCAGAAGGGAAACGA
ACTGGCCCTGCCCTCCAAATATGTGAACTTCCTGTACCTGGCCAGCCACTATGAGAAGCTGAAGGGCTCC
CCCGAGGATAATGAGCAGAAACAGCTGTTTGTGGAACAGCACAAGCACTACCTGGACGAGATCATCGAGC
AGATCAGCGAGTTCTCCAAGAGAGTGATCCTGGCCGACGCTAATCTGGACAAAGTGCTGTCCGCCTACAA
CAAGCACCGGGATAAGCCCATCAGAGAGCAGGCCGAGAATATCATCCACCTGTTTACCCTGACCAATCTG
GGAGCCCCTGCCGCCTTCAAGTACTTTGACACCACCATCGACCGGAAGAGGTACACCAGCACCAAAGAGG
TGCTGGACGCCACCCTGATCCACCAGAGCATCACCGGCCTGTACGAGACACGGATCGACCTGTCTCAGCT
GGGAGGCGACAAAAGGCCGGCGGCCACGAAAAAGGCCGGCCAGGCAAAAAAGAAAAAGGAATTCGGCAGT
GGAGAGGGCAGAGGAAGTCTGCTAACATGCGGTGACGTCGAGGAGAATCCTGGCCCAGTGAGCAAGGGCG
AGGAGCTGTTCACCGGGGTGGTGCCCATCCTGGTCGAGCTGGACGGCGACGTAAACGGCCACAAGTTCAG
CGTGTCCGGCGAGGGCGAGGGCGATGCCACCTACGGCAAGCTGACCCTGAAGTTCATCTGCACCACCGGC
AAGCTGCCCGTGCCCTGGCCCACCCTCGTGACCACCCTGACCTACGGCGTGCAGTGCTTCAGCCGCTACC
CCGACCACATGAAGCAGCACGACTTCTTCAAGTCCGCCATGCCCGAAGGCTACGTCCAGGAGCGCACCAT
CTTCTTCAAGGACGACGGCAACTACAAGACCCGCGCCGAGGTGAAGTTCGAGGGCGACACCCTGGTGAAC
CGCATCGAGCTGAAGGGCATCGACTTCAAGGAGGACGGCAACATCCTGGGGCACAAGCTGGAGTACAACT
ACAACAGCCACAACGTCTATATCATGGCCGACAAGCAGAAGAACGGCATCAAGGTGAACTTCAAGATCCG
CCACAACATCGAGGACGGCAGCGTGCAGCTCGCCGACCACTACCAGCAGAACACCCCCATCGGCGACGGC
CCCGTGCTGCTGCCCGACAACCACTACCTGAGCACCCAGTCCGCCCTGAGCAAAGACCCCAACGAGAAGC
GCGATCACATGGTCCTGCTGGAGTTCGTGACCGCCGCCGGGATCACTCTCGGCATGGACGAGCTGTACAA
GGAATTCTAACTAGAGCTCGCTGATCAGCCTCGACTGTGCCTTCTAGTTGCCAGCCATCTGTTGTTTGCC
CCTCCCCCGTGCCTTCCTTGACCCTGGAAGGTGCCACTCCCACTGTCCTTTCCTAATAAAATGAGGAAAT
TGCATCGCATTGTCTGAGTAGGTGTCATTCTATTCTGGGGGGTGGGGTGGGGCAGGACAGCAAGGGGGAG
GATTGGGAAGAGAATAGCAGGCATGCTGGGGAGCGGCCGCAGGAACCCCTAGTGATGGAGTTGGCCACTC
CCTCTCTGCGCGCTCGCTCGCTCACTGAGGCCGGGCGACCAAAGGTCGCCCGACGCCCGGGCTTTGCCCG
GGCGGCCTCAGTGAGCGAGCGAGCGCGCAGCTGCCTGCAGGGGCGCCTGATGCGGTATTTTCTCCTTACG
CATCTGTGCGGTATTTCACACCGCATA
[95 nt withheld, positions 6748-6842]
T
[46 nt withheld, positions 6844-6889]
C
[141 nt withheld, positions 6891-7031]
CCTTTGACGTTGGAGTCCACGTTCTTT
[37 nt withheld, positions 7059-7095]
ACTCTATCTCGGGCTATTCTTTTGATTTATAAGGGATTTTGCCGATTTCGGTCTATTGGTTAAAAAATGA
GCTGATTTAACAAAAATTTAACGCGAATTTTAACAAAATATTAACGTTTACAATTTTATGGTGCACTCTC
AGTACAATCTGCTCTGATGCCGCATAGTTAAGCCAGCCCCGACACCCGCCAACACCCGCTGACGCGCCCT
GACGGGCTTGTCTGCTCCCGGCATCCGCTTACAGACAAGCTGTGACCGTCTCCGGGAGCTGCATGTGTCA
GAGGTTTTCACCGTCATCACCGAAACGCGCGAGACGAAAGGGCCTCGTGATACGCCTATTTTTATAGGTT
AATGTCATGATAATAATGGTTTCTTAGACGTCAGGTGGCACTTTTCGGGGAAATGTGCGCGGAACCCCTA
TTTGTTTATTTTTCTAAATACATTCAAATATGTATCCGCTCATGAGACAATAACCCTGATAAATGCTTCA
ATAATATTGAAAAAGGAAGAGTATGAGTATTCAACATTTCCGTGTCGCCCTTATTCCCTTTTTTGCGGCA
TTTTGCCTTCCTGTTTTTGCTCACCCAGAAACGCTGGTGAAAGTAAAAGATGCTGAAGATCAGTTGGGTG
CACGAGTGGGTTACATCGAACTGGATCTCAACAGCGGTAAGATCCTTGAGAGTTTTCGCCCCGAAGAACG
TTTTCCAATGATGAGCACTTTTAAAGTTCTGCTATGTGGCGCGGTATTATCCCGTATTGACGCCGGGCAA
GAGCAACTCGGTCGCCGCATACACTATTCTCAGAATGACTTGGTTGAGTACTCACCAGTCACAGAAAAGC
ATCTTACGGATGGCATGACAGTAAGAGAATTATGCAGTGCTGCCATAACCATGAGTGATAACACTGCGGC
CAACTTACTTCTGACAACGATCGGAGGACCGAAGGAGCTAACCGCTTTTTTGCACAACATGGGGGATCAT
GTAACTCGCCTTGATCGTTGGGAACCGGAGCTGAATGAAGCCATACCAAACGACGAGCGTGACACCACGA
TGCCTGTAGCAATGGCAACAACGTTGCGCAAACTATTAACTGGCGAACTACTTACTCTAGCTTCCCGGCA
ACAATTAATAGACTGGATGGAGGCGGATAAAGTTGCAGGACCACTTCTGCGCTCGGCCCTTCCGGCTGGC
TGGTTTATTGCTGATAAATCTGGAGCCGGTGAGCGTGGAAGCCGCGGTATCATTGCAGCACTGGGGCCAG
ATGGTAAGCCCTCCCGTATCGTAGTTATCTACACGACGGGGAGTCAGGCAACTATGGATGAACGAAATAG
ACAGATCGCTGAGATAGGTGCCTCACTGATTAAGCATTGGTAACTGTCAGACCAAGTTTACTCATATATA
CTTTAGATTGATTTAAAACTTCATTTTTAATTTAAAAGGATCTAGGTGAAGATCCTTTTTGATAATCTCA
TGACCAAAATCCCTTAACGTGAGTTTTCGTTCCACTGAGCGTCAGACCCCGTAGAAAAGATCAAAGGATC
TTCTTGAGATCCTTTTTTTCTGCGCGTAATCTGCTGCTTGCAAACAAAAAAACCACCGCTACCAGCGGTG
GTTTGTTTGCCGGATCAAGAGCTACCAACTCTTTTTCCGAAGGTAACTGGCTTCAGCAGAGCGCAGATAC
CAAATACTGTTCTTCTAGTGTAGCCGTAGTTAGGCCACCACTTCAAGAACTCTGTAGCACCGCCTACATA
CCTCGCTCTGCTAATCCTGTTACCAGTGGCTGCTGCCAGTGGCGATAAGTCGTGTCTTACCGGGTTGGAC
TCAAGACGATAGTTACCGGATAAGGCGCAGCGGTCGGGCTGAACGGGGGGTTCGTGCACACAGCCCAGCT
TGGAGCGAACGACCTACACCGAACTGAGATACCTACAGCGTGAGCTATGAGAAAGCGCCACGCTTCCCGA
AGGGAGAAAGGCGGACAGGTATCCGGTAAGCGGCAGGGTCGGAACAGGAGAGCGCACGAGGGAGCTTCCA
GGGGGAAACGCCTGGTATCTTTATAGTCCTGTCGGGTTTCGCCACCTCTGACTTGAGCGTCGATTTTTGT
GATGCTCGTCAGGGGGGCGGAGCCTATGGAAAAACGCCAGCAACGCGGCCTTTTTACGGTTCCTGGCCTT
TTGCTGGCCTTTTGCTCACATGT
