>Addgene plasmid #48138 | pSpCas9(BB)-2A-GFP (PX458) | addgene partial sequence | sequence record 73105 | U6sponge-F 5'-GGACTATCATATGCTTACCGTAACTTGA-3'
TTTCGATTTCTTGGCTTTATATATCTTGTGGAAAGGACGAAACACCGGGTCTTCGAGAAGACCTGTTTTA
GAGCTAGAAATAGCAAGTTAAAATAAGGCTAGTCCGTTATCAACTTGAAAAAGTGGCACCGAGTCGGTGC
TTTTTTGTTTTAGAGCTAGAAATAGCAAGTTAAAATAAGGCTAGTCCGTTTTTAGCGCGTGCGCCAATTC
TGCAGACAAATGGCTCTAGAGGTACCCGTTACATAACTTACGGTAAATGGCCCGCCTGGCTGACCGCCCA
ACGACCCCCGCCCATTGACGTCAATAGTAACGCCAATAGGGACTTTCCATTGACGTCAATGGGTGGAGTA
TTTACGGTAAACTGCCCACTTGGCAGTACATCAAGTGTATCATATGCCAAGTACGCCCCCTATTGACGTC
AATGACGGTAAATGGCCCGCCTGGCATTGTGCCCAGTACATGACCTTATGGGACTTTCCTACTTGGCAGT
ACATCTACGTATTAGTCATCGCTATTACCATGGTCGAGGTGAGCCCCACGTTCTGCTTCACTCTCCCCAT
CTCCCCCCCCTCCCCACCCCC
