>Addgene plasmid #48138 | pSpCas9(BB)-2A-GFP (PX458) | addgene partial sequence | sequence record 73382 | EGFP-N 5'-CGTCGCCGTCCAGCTCGACCAG-3'
CCGGTGAACAGCTCCTCGCCCTTGCTCACTGGGCCAGGATTCTCCTCGACGTCACCGCATGTTAGCAGAC
TTCCTCTGCCCTCTCCACTGCCGAATTCCTTTTTCTTTTTTGCCTGGCCGGCCTTTTTCGTGGCCGCCGG
CCTTTTGTCGCCTCCCAGCTGAGACAGGTCGATCCGTGTCTCGTACAGGCCGGTGATGCTCTGGTGGATC
AGGGTGGCGTCCAGCACCTCTTTGGTGCTGGTGTACCTCTTCCGGTCGATGGTGGTGTCAAAGTACTTGA
AGGCGGCAGGGGCTCCCAGATTGGTCAGGGTAAACAGGTGGATGATATTCTCGGCCTGCTCTCTGATGGG
CTTATCCCGGTGCTTGTTGTAGGCGGACAGCACTTTGTCCAGATTAGCGTCGGCCAGGATCACTCTCTTG
GAGAACTCGCTGATCTGCTCGATGATCTCGTCCAGGTAGTGCTTGTGCTGTTCCACAAACAGCTGTTTCT
GCTCATTATCCTCGGGGGAGCCCTTCAGCTTCTCATAGTGGCTGGCCAGGTACAGGAAGTTCACATATTT
GGAGGGCAGGGCCAGTTCGTTTCCCTTCTGCAGTTCGCCGGCAGAGGCCAGCATTCTCTTCCGGCCGTTT
TCCAGCTCGAACAGGGAGTACTTAGGCAGCTTGATGATCAGGTCCTTTTTCACTTCTTTGTAGCCCTTGG
CTTCCAGAAAGTCGATGGGATTCTTCTCGAAGCTGCTTCTTTCCATGATGGTGATCCCCAGCAGCTCTTT
CACACTCTTCAGTTTCTTGGACTTGCCCTTTTCCACTTTGGCCACCACCAGCACAGAATAGGCCACGGTG
GGGCTGTCGAAGCCGCCGTACTTCTTAGGGTCCCAGTCCTTCTTTCTGGCGATCAGCTTATCGCTGTTCC
TCTTGGGCAGGATAGACTCTTTGCTGAAGCCGCCTGTCTGCACCTCGGTCTTTTTCACGATATTCACTTG
GGGCATGCTCAGCACTTTCCGCACGGTGGCAAAATCCCGGCCCTTATCC
