>Addgene plasmid #48138 | pSpCas9(BB)-2A-GFP (PX458) | addgene partial sequence | sequence record 79458 | MKQQH-GFP-ROMK 5'-GAA GCA GCA CGA CTT CTT CA-3'
CGAAGGCTACGTCCAGGAGCGCACCATCTTCTTCAAGGACGACGGCAACTACAAGACCCGCGCCGAGGTG
AAGTTCGAGGGCGACACCCTGGTGAACCGCATCGAGCTGAAGGGCATCGACTTCAAGGAGGACGGCAACA
TCCTGGGGCACAAGCTGGAGTACAACTACAACAGCCACAACGTCTATATCATGGCCGACAAGCAGAAGAA
CGGCATCAAGGTGAACTTCAAGATCCGCCACAACATCGAGGACGGCAGCGTGCAGCTCGCCGACCACTAC
CAGCAGAACACCCCCATCGGCGACGGCCCCGTGCTGCTGCCCGACAACCACTACCTGAGCACCCAGTCCG
CCCTGAGCAAAGACCCCAACGAGAAGCGCGATCACATGGTCCTGCTGGAGTTCGTGACCGCCGCCGGGAT
CACTCTCGGCATGGACGAGCTGTACAAGGAATTCTAACTAGAGCTCGCTGATCAGCCTCGACTGTGCCTT
CTAGTTGCCAGCCATCTGTTGTTTGCCCCTCCCCCGTGCCTTCCTTGACCCTGGAAGGTGCCACTCCCAC
TGTCCTTTCCTAATAAAATGAGGAAATTGCATCGCATTGTCTGAGTAGGTGTCATTCTATTCTGGGGGGT
GGGGTGGGGCAGGACAGCAAGGGGGAGGATTGGGAAGAGAATAGCAGGCATGCTGGGGAGCGGCCGCAGG
AACCCCTAGTGATGGAGTTGGCCACTCCCTCTCTGCGCGCTC
