>Addgene plasmid #48138 | pSpCas9(BB)-2A-GFP (PX458) | addgene partial sequence | sequence record 79459 | pRSII-F1 5'-CGGCATCAGAGCAGATTGTAC-3'
TAAAATTGTAAACGTTAATATTTTGTTAAAATTCGCGTTAAATTTTTGTTAAATCAGCTCATTTTTTAAC
CAATAGACCGAAATCGGCAAAATCCCTTATAAATCAAAAGAATAGCCCGAGATAGAGT
[37 nt withheld, positions 129-165]
AAAGAACGTGGACTCCAACGTCAAAGG
[141 nt withheld, positions 193-333]
G
[46 nt withheld, positions 335-380]
A
[95 nt withheld, positions 382-476]
TATGCGGTGTGAAATACCGCACAGATGCGTAAGGAGAAAATACCGCATCAGGCGCCCCTGCAGGCAGCTG
CGCGCTC
