>Addgene plasmid #48138 | pSpCas9(BB)-2A-GFP (PX458) | addgene partial sequence | sequence record 97935 | hSpCas9-R1 5'-CGCTCGTGCTTCTTATCCTC-3'
TCTTCCAGTCTGTGGAAGAAGCTGTCGTCCACCTTGGCCATCTCGTTGCTGAAGATCTCTTGCAGATAGC
AGATCCGGTTCTTCCGTCTGGTGTATCTTCTTCTGGCGGTTCTCTTCAGCCGGGTGGCCTCGGCTGTTTC
GCCGCTGTCGAACAGCAGGGCTCCGATCAGGTTCTTCTTGATGCTGTGCCGGTCGGTGTTGCCCAGCACC
TTGAATTTCTTGCTGGGCACCTTGTACTCGTCGGTGATCACGGCCCAGCCCACAGAGTTGGTGCCGATGT
CCAGGCCGATGCTGTACTTCTTGTCGGCTGCTGGGACTCCGTGGATACCGACCTTCCGCTTCTTCTTTGG
GGCCATCTTATCGTCATCGTCTTTGTAATCAATATCATGATCCTTGTAGTCTCCGTCGTGGTCCTTATAG
TCCATGGTGGCACCGGTCCAACCTGAAAAAAAGTGATTTCAGGCAGGTGCTCCAGGTAATTAAACATTAA
TACCCCACCAACCAACCATCCCTTAAACCCTTACCTCTTGCTCAGCTAATTACAGCCCGGAGGAGAAGGG
CCGTCCCGCCCGCTCACCTGTGGGAGTAACGCGGTCAGTCAGAGCCGGGGCGGGCGGCGCGAGGCGGCGG
CGGAGCGGGGCACGGGGCGAAGGCAGCGCGCAGCGACTCCCGCCCGCCGCGCGCTTCGCTTTTTATAGGG
CCGCCGCCGCCGCCGCCTCGCCATAAAAGGAAACTTTCGGAGCGCGCCGCTCTGATTGGCTGCCGCCGCA
CCTCTCCGCCTCGCCCCGCCCCGCCCCTCGCCCCGCCCCGCCCCGCCTGGCGCGCGCCCCCCC
