>Addgene plasmid #48138 | pSpCas9(BB)-2A-GFP (PX458) | addgene partial sequence | sequence record 139238 | pBR322ori-F 5'-GGGAAACGCCTGGTATCTTT-3'
TTCGCCACCTCTGACTTGAGCGTCGATTTTTGTGATGCTCGTCAGGGGGGCGGAGCCTATGGAAAAACGC
CAGCAACGCGGCCTTTTTACGGTTCCTGGCCTTTTGCTGGCCTTTTGCTCACATGTGAGGGCCTATTTCC
CATGATTCCTTCATATTTGCATATACGATACAAGGCTGTTAGAGAGATAATTGGAATTAATTTGACTGTA
AACACAAAGATATTAGTACAAAATACGTGACGTAGAAAGTAATAATTTCTTGGGTAGTTTGCAGTTTTAA
AATTATGTTTTAAAATGGACTATCATATGCTTACCGTAACTTGAAAGTATTTCGATTTCTTGGCTTTATA
TATCTTGTGGAAAGGACGAAACACCGGGTCTTCGAGAAGACCTGTTTTAGAGCTAGAAATAGCAAGTTAA
AATAAGGCTAGTCCGTTATCAACTTGAAAAAGTGGCACCGAGTCGGTGCTTTTTTGTTTTAGAGCTAGAA
ATAGCAAGTTAAAATAAGGCTAGTCCGTTTTTAGCGCGTGCGCCAATTCTGCAGACAAATGGCTCTAGAG
GTACCCGTTACATAACTTACGGTAAATGGCCCGCCTGGCTGACCGCCCAACGACCCCCGCCCATTGACGT
CAATAGTAACGCCAATAGGGACTTTCCATTGACGTCAATGGGTGGAGTATTTACGGTAAACTGCCCACTT
GGCAGTACATCAAGTGTATCATATGCCAAGTACGCCCCCTATTGACGTCAATGACGGTAAATGGCCCGCC
TGGCATTGTGCCCAGTACATGACCTTATGGGACTTTCCTACTTGGCAGTACATCTACGTATTAGTCATCG
CTATTACCATGGTCGAGGTGAGCCCCACGTTCTGCTTCACTCTCCCCATCTCCCCCCCCTCCCCACCCCC
AATTTTGTATTTATTTATTTTTTAATTATTTTGTGCAGCGATGGGGGCGGGGGGGGGGG
