>Addgene plasmid #48138 | pSpCas9(BB)-2A-GFP (PX458) Sequencing Result | analyzer sequence | sequence record 78081
GCGCTCCTGGACGTAGCCTTCGGGCATGGCGGACTTGAAGAAGTCGTGCTGCTTCATGTGGTCGGGGTAG
CGGCTGAAGCACTGCACGCCGTAGGTCAGGGTGGTCACGAGGGTGGGCCAGGGCACGGGCAGCTTGCCGG
TGGTGCAGATGAACTTCAGGGTCAGCTTGCCGTAGGTGGCATCGCCCTCGCCCTCGCCGGACACGCTGAA
CTTGTGGCCGTTTACGTCGCCGTCCAGCTCGACCAGGATGGGCACCACCCCGGTGAACAGCTCCTCGCCC
TTGCTCACTGGGCCAGGATTCTCCTCGACGTCACCGCATGTTAGCAGACTTCCTCTGCCCTCTCCACTGC
CGAATTCCTTTTTCTTTTTTGCCTGGCCGGCCTTTTTCGTGGCCGCCGGCCTTTTGTCGCCTCCCAGCTG
AGACAGGTCGATCCGTGTCTCGTACAGGCCGGTGATGCTCTGGTGGATCAGGGTGGCGTCCAGCACCTCT
TTGGTGCTGGTGTACCTCTTCCGGTCGATGGTGGTGTCAAAGTACTTGAAGGCGGCAGGGGCTCCCAGAT
TGGTCAGGGTAAACAGGTGGATGATATTCTCGGCCTGCTCTCTGATGGGCTTATCCCGGTGCTTGTTGTA
GGCGGACAGCACTTTGTCCAGATTAGCGTCGGCCAGGATCACTCTCTTGGAGAACTCGCTGATCTGCTCG
ATGATCTCGTCCAGGTAGTGCTTGTGCTGTTCCACAAACAGCTGTTTCTGCTCATTATCCTCGGGGGAGC
CCTTCAGCTTCTCATAGTGGCTGGCCAGGTACAGGAAGTTCACATATTTGGAGGGCAGGGCCAGTTCGTT
TCCCTTCTGCAGTTCGCCGGCAGAGGCCAGCATTCTCTTCCGGCCGTTTTCCAGCTCGAACAGGGAGTAC
TTAGGCAGCTTGATGATCAGGTCCTTTTTCACTTCTTTGTAGCCCTTGGCTTCCAGAAAGTCGATGGGAT
TCTTCTCGAAGCTGCTTCTTTCCATGATGGTGATCCCCAGCAGCTCTTTCACACTCTTCAGTTTCTTGGA
CTTGCCCTTTTCCACTTTGGCCACCACCAGC
