>Addgene plasmid #48138 | pSpCas9(BB)-2A-GFP (PX458) Sequencing Result | analyzer sequence | sequence record 78091
TTAGAATTCCTTGTACAGCTCGTCCATGCCGAGAGTGATCCCGGCGGCGGTCACGAACTCCAGCAGGACC
ATGTGATCGCGCTTCTCGTTGGGGTCTTTGCTCAGGGCGGACTGGGTGCTCAGGTAGTGGTTGTCGGGCA
GCAGCACGGGGCCGTCGCCGATGGGGGTGTTCTGCTGGTAGTGGTCGGCGAGCTGCACGCTGCCGTCCTC
GATGTTGTGGCGGATCTTGAAGTTCACCTTGATGCCGTTCTTCTGCTTGTCGGCCATGATATAGACGTTG
TGGCTGTTGTAGTTGTACTCCAGCTTGTGCCCCAGGATGTTGCCGTCCTCCTTGAAGTCGATGCCCTTCA
GCTCGATGCGGTTCACCAGGGTGTCGCCCTCGAACTTCACCTCGGCGCGGGTCTTGTAGTTGCCGTCGTC
CTTGAAGAAGATGGTGCGCTCCTGGACGTAGCCTTCGGGCATGGCGGACTTGAAGAAGTCGTGCTGCTTC
ATGTGGTCGGGGTAGCGGCTGAAGCACTGCACGCCGTAGGTCAGGGTGGTCACGAGGGTGGGCCAGGGCA
CGGGCAGCTTGCCGGTGGTGCAGATGAACTTCAGGGTCAGCTTGCCGTAGGTGGCATCGCCCTCGCCCTC
GCCGGACACGCTGAACTTGTGGCCGTTTACGTCGCCGTCCAGCTCGACCAGGATGGGCACCACCCCGGTG
AACAGCTCCTCGCCCTTGCTCACTGGGCCAGGATTCTCCTCGACGTCACCGCATGTTAGCAGACTTCCTC
TGCCCTCTCCACTGCCGAATTCCTTTTTCTTTTTTGCCTGGCCGGCCTTTTTCGTGGCCGCCGGCCTTTT
GTCGCCTCCCAGCTGAGACAGGTCGATCCGTGTCTCGTACAGGCCGGTGATGCTCTGGTGGATCAGGGTG
GCGTCCAGCACCTCTTTGGTGCTGGTGTACCTCTTCCGGTCGATGGTGGTGTCAAAGTACTTGAAGGCGG
CAGGGGCTCCCAGATTGGTCAGGGTAAACAGGTGGATGATATTCTCGGCCTGCTCTCTGATGGGCTTATC
CCGGTGCTTGTTGTAGGCGGACAGCACTTTGTCCAGATTAGCGTCGGCCAGGATCACTCTCTTGGAGAAC
TCGCTGA
