>Addgene plasmid #48138 | pSpCas9(BB)-2A-GFP (PX458) Sequencing Result | analyzer sequence | sequence record 78092
GCCTTATCCAGTTCGCTCAGGCCGCCTCTCTCGGCCTTGGTCAGATTGTCGAACTTTCTCTGGGTAATCA
GCTTGGCGTTCAGCAGCTGCCGCCAGTAGTTCTTCATCTTCTTCACGACCTCTTCGGAGGGCACGTTGTC
GCTCTTGCCCCGGTTCTTGTCGCTTCTGGTCAGCACCTTGTTGTCGATGGAGTCGTCCTTCAGAAAGCTC
TGAGGCACGATATGGTCCACATCGTAGTCGGACAGCCGGTTGATGTCCAGTTCCTGGTCCACGTACATAT
CCCGCCCATTCTGCAGGTAGTACAGGTACAGCTTCTCGTTCTGCAGCTGGGTGTTTTCCACGGGGTGTTC
TTTCAGGATCTGGCTGCCCAGCTCTTTGATGCCCTCTTCGATCCGCTTCATTCTCTCGCGGCTGTTCTTC
TGTCCCTTCTGGGTGGTCTGGTTCTCTCTGGCCATTTCGATCACGATGTTCTCGGGCTTGTGCCGGCCCA
TCACTTTCACGAGCTCGTCCACCACCTTCACTGTCTGCAGGATGCCCTTCTTAATGGCGGGGCTGCCGGC
CAGATTGGCAATGTGCTCGTGCAGGCTATCGCCCTGGCCGGACACCTGGGCTTTCTGGATGTCCTCTTTA
AAGGTCAGGCTGTCGTCGTGGATCAGCTGCATGAAGTTTCTGTTGGCGAAGCCGTCGGACTTCAGGAAAT
CCAGGATTGTCTTGCCGGACTGCTTGTCCCGGATGCCGTTGATCAGCTTCCGGCTCAGCCTGCCCCAGCC
GGTGTATCTCCGCCGCTTCAGCTGCTTCATCACTTTGTCGTCGAACAGGTGGGCATAGGTTTTCAGCCGT
TCCTCGATCATCTCTCTGTCCTCAAACAGTGTCAGGGTCAGCACGATATCTTCCAGAATGTCCTCGTTTT
CCTCATTGTCCAGGAAGTCCTTGTCCTTGATAATTTTCAGCAGATCGTGGTATGTGCCCAGGGAGGCGTT
GAACCGATCTTCCACGCCGGAGATTTCCACGGAGTCGAAGCACTCGATTTTCTTGAAGTAGTCCTCTTTC
AGCTGCTTCACGGTCACTTTCCGGTTGGTCTTGAACAG
