>Addgene plasmid #48138 | pSpCas9(BB)-2A-GFP (PX458) Sequencing Result | analyzer sequence | sequence record 78094
GTTTAATTACCTGGAGCACCTGCCTGAAATCACTTTTTTTCAGGTTGGACCGGTGCCACCATGGACTATA
AGGACCACGACGGAGACTACAAGGATCATGATATTGATTACAAAGACGATGACGATAAGATGGCCCCAAA
GAAGAAGCGGAAGGTCGGTATCCACGGAGTCCCAGCAGCCGACAAGAAGTACAGCATCGGCCTGGACATC
GGCACCAACTCTGTGGGCTGGGCCGTGATCACCGACGAGTACAAGGTGCCCAGCAAGAAATTCAAGGTGC
TGGGCAACACCGACCGGCACAGCATCAAGAAGAACCTGATCGGAGCCCTGCTGTTCGACAGCGGCGAAAC
AGCCGAGGCCACCCGGCTGAAGAGAACCGCCAGAAGAAGATACACCAGACGGAAGAACCGGATCTGCTAT
CTGCAAGAGATCTTCAGCAACGAGATGGCCAAGGTGGACGACAGCTTCTTCCACAGACTGGAAGAGTCCT
TCCTGGTGGAAGAGGATAAGAAGCACGAGCGGCACCCCATCTTCGGCAACATCGTGGACGAGGTGGCCTA
CCACGAGAAGTACCCCACCATCTACCACCTGAGAAAGAAACTGGTGGACAGCACCGACAAGGCCGACCTG
CGGCTGATCTATCTGGCCCTGGCCCACATGATCAAGTTCCGGGGCCACTTCCTGATCGAGGGCGACCTGA
ACCCCGACAACAGCGACGTGGACAAGCTGTTCATCCAGCTGGTGCAGACCTACAACCAGCTGTTCGAGGA
AAACCCCATCAACGCCAGCGGCGTGGACGCCAAGGCCATCCTGTCTGCCAGACTGAGCAAGAGCAGACGG
CTGGAAAATCTGATCGCCCAGCTGCCCGGCGAGAAGAAGAATGGCCTGTTCGGAAACCTGATTGCCCTGA
GCCTGGGCCTGACCCCCAACTTCAAGAGCAACTTCGACCTGGCCGAGGATGCCAAACTGCAGCTGAGCAA
GGACACCTACGACGACGACCTGGACAACCTGCTGGCCCAGATCGGCGACCAGTACGCCGACCTGTTTCTG
GCCGCCAAGAACCTGTCCGA
